>Addgene plasmid #185407 | pCS2+ Zf ctnna1L344P | addgene full sequence | sequence record 363554 | Addgene NGS Result
CCTGGGGACGTCGGAGCAAGCTTGATTTAGGTGACACTATAGAATACAAGCTACTTGTTCTTTTTGCAGG
ATCCCATCGATTCGAATTCAAGCCATGACGAGCATTAACACTGCTAACATCAACTTCAAATGGGATCCCA
AGAGTTTGGAGATCCGTACGCTTGCTGTGGAAAGACTGCTGGAGCCATTGGTAACCCAGGTCACCACACT
TGTAAACTCCAGCAACAAAGGTCCATCTAACAAGAAGAAGGGGCGGTCTAAGAAGGCTCACGTATTGGCA
GCCTCAGTGGATGAAGCCACCCAGAACTTCTTGGAGAAAGGCGAGAAGATTGCTAAAGAGAGCCAGTTCT
TGAAGGAAGAGCTGACCGCAGCGGTGGAGGATGTTCGCAAGCAAGGAGAATCCATGAAGATGGCCTCGGG
AGAGTTTGCAGAGGATCCTTGTTCTTCAGTGAAAAGAGGCAACATGGTCCGTGCTGCACGTGCCCTTCTT
TCTGCAGTCACTCATCTGCTTGTTCTGGCTGACATGGCTGATGTTTACCAACTTCTTCTTCAACTCAAAC
TGGTGGAGGAGAACCTGATGAAGGTGCGTAATGCTGGCACTGAGCAAGACCTGGGCATCCAATACAAAGC
TCTGAAGCCAGAGGTTGACAAACTGAACATGATGGCGGCCAAGAGGCAGCAGGAACTCAAGGACGTCCAT
CACAAAGACCAAATGGCAGCAGCTCGCGGCGTCCTTCAGAGGAACGTTCCCATGCTGTACACGGCTTCGC
GTGCCTGCCTACAGCACCCAGACGTGGCCGCGTACAAGGCCAACCGGGATCTGATCTACAAGCAGCTGCA
GCACGCCGTCTCTGGCATATCTAATGCCGCTCAGGCTACCAGCAGCGAGGATTCCAGCTTCTCCCAGACT
GCAGGTGGAGGAGAGCTAGCCTACGCCCTCAACAACTTTGATAAGCAGATCATCGTGGACCCACTGAGTT
TCAGCGAGGAGAGATTTCGGCCCTCTCTTGAGGAACGTCTGGAAAGCATCATTAGTGGCGCCGCCCTCAT
GGCCGATTCCTCATGCACACGCGACGACCGGCGCGAACGCATCGTGGCTGAATGCAACTCTGTGCGCCAG
GCGCCGCAGGATCTGCTCTCTGAGTACATGGGCAATGCTGGACGTAAGGAGAAGAGCGATGCCCTCAACA
CGGCCATTGACAGAATGACTAAGAAGACCCGTGACCTCCGCAGACAGCTGCGGAAGGCTGTGATGGACCA
CGTGTCGGACTCTTTTCTGGAGACCAATGTTCCTCTGCTGGTATTGATCGAAGCTGCCAAGAATGGTAAT
GAAAAGGAGGTGAAGGAATATGCCCAAGTTTTCCGTGAGCACGCCAACAAACTGATTGAGGTTGCCAACC
TTGCCTGCTCCATCTCCAACAACGAAGAGGGAGTAAAGTTGGTGCGAATGGCCGCTTCCCAGCTGGAAAC
ACTGTGCCCTCAGGTGATTAATGCAGCTTTGGCCCTGGCTGCCAAACCTAACAGCAAGGTGGCTCAGGAT
AACATGGATTTGTTTAAAGACCAGTGGGAAAAACAGGTGCGAGTGCTCACTGACGCTGTGGATGACATCA
CTTCCATTGACGACTTCCTCTGCGTGTCTGAAAATCACATTCTGGAGGATGTGAACAAGTGTGTCATCGC
TCTGCAAGAAAAGGATGTGGATGGGCTCGATCGCACTGCTGGAGCCATTCGGGGCAGAGCTGCTCGTGTG
GTCCATGTGGTCACATCTGAGATGGACAACTATATGCCTGGCGTATACACGGAGAAGGTTCTGGAAGCTA
CCAAACTTCTTACTGAAACAGTGATGCCACGTTTCACCGAGCAAGTAGAGGCAGCAGTGGAGGCTCTCAG
TGCCAACAACGGGCAGCCAGTGGACGAGAACGAGTTCATTGATGCCTCGCGTCTGGTGTATGATGGTGTG
AGAGACATCAGGAAGGCGGTGCTGATGATCAGGACCCCAGAGGAACTGGATGACTCGGACTTTGAGACTG
AAGACTTTGATTCTCGCAGCAGGACCAGCGTTCAGACAGAAGATGATCAGCTCATTGCTGGACAGAGCGC
TCGGGCCATCATGGCTCAGCTACCCCAGGAGCAGAAGGCGAAGATTGCGGAGCAGGTGGCCAGTTTCCAG
GAGGAGAAGAGCAAGCTGGATGCAGAGGTGTCCAAGTGGGATGACAGTGGAAATGACATCATCGTCTTGG
CCAAGCAGATGTGCATGATCATGATGGAGATGACAGACTTCACCAGGGGGAAAGGACCACTCAAAAACAC
CTCAGATGTGATTAGTGCTGCCAAGAAGATTGCTGAAGCCGGATCAAGAATGGACAAGCTGGGCCGCGCC
ATTGCAGATCAATGTCCAGATTCAGCGTGCAAGCAGGATCTGTTGGCGTATCTGCAGCGCATCGCCCTGT
TCTGTCACCAGCTCAACATCTGCAGTAAAGTCAAAGCGGAGGTGCAGAATCTGGGTGGAGAGCTCGTGGT
GTCTGGACTGGACAGTGCCATGTCTCTGATCCAGGCGGCCAAGAATCTGATGAATTCTGTGGTGTCCACA
GTAAAGGCCTCCTACGTGGCCTCCACCAAATACCAGAAATCTCAAGATATGCAAAGCCTCAACATGCCCG
CCATCTCCTGGAAGATGAAAGCTCCCGAGAAGAAGCCGCTGGTCAAACGCGAGAAGCTGGACGACGGTCA
GACCAATAAAGTCAAGCGGTCCTCTCAAAAGAAGCACATCAACCCTGTGCAGGCCCTGAGCGAGTTCAAA
GCTATGGATAGTATTTAAGGCCTCTCGAGCCTCTAGAACTATAGTGAGTCGTATTACGTAGATCCAGACA
TGATAAGATACATTGATGAGTTTGGACAAACCACAACTAGAATGCAGTGAAAAAAATGCTTTATTTGTGA
AATTTGTGATGCTATTGCTTTATTTGTAACCATTATAAGCTGCAATAAACAAGTTAACAACAACAATTGC
ATTCATTTTATGTTTCAGGTTCAGGGGGAGGTGTGGGAGGTTTTTTAATTCGCGGCCGCGGCGCCAATGC
ATTGGGCCCGGTACCCAGCTTTTGTTCCCTTTAGTGAGGGTTAATTGCGCGCTTGGCGTAATCATGGTCA
TAGCTGTTTCCTGTGTGAAATTGTTATCCGCTCACAATTCCACACAACATACGAGCCGGGAGCATAAAGT
GTAAAGCCTGGGGTGCCTAATGAGTGAGCTAACTCACATTAATTGCGTTGCGCTCACTGCCCGCTTTCCA
GTCGGGAAACCTGTCGTGCCAGCTGCATTAATGAATCGGCCAACGCGCGGGGAGAGGCGGTTTGCGTATT
GGGCGCTCTTCCGCTTCCTCGCTCACTGACTCGCTGCGCTCGGTCGTTCGGCTGCGGCGAGCGGTATCAG
CTCACTCAAAGGCGGTAATACGGTTATCCACAGAATCAGGGGATAACGCAGGAAAGAACATGTGAGCAAA
AGGCCAGCAAAAGGCCAGGAACCGTAAAAAGGCCGCGTTGCTGGCGTTTTTCCATAGGCTCCGCCCCCCT
GACGAGCATCACAAAAATCGACGCTCAAGTCAGAGGTGGCGAAACCCGACAGGACTATAAAGATACCAGG
CGTTTCCCCCTGGAAGCTCCCTCGTGCGCTCTCCTGTTCCGACCCTGCCGCTTACCGGATACCTGTCCGC
CTTTCTCCCTTCGGGAAGCGTGGCGCTTTCTCATAGCTCACGCTGTAGGTATCTCAGTTCGGTGTAGGTC
GTTCGCTCCAAGCTGGGCTGTGTGCACGAACCCCCCGTTCAGCCCGACCGCTGCGCCTTATCCGGTAACT
ATCGTCTTGAGTCCAACCCGGTAAGACACGACTTATCGCCACTGGCAGCAGCCACTGGTAACAGGATTAG
CAGAGCGAGGTATGTAGGCGGTGCTACAGAGTTCTTGAAGTGGTGGCCTAACTACGGCTACACTAGAAGA
ACAGTATTTGGTATCTGCGCTCTGCTGAAGCCAGTTACCTTCGGAAAAAGAGTTGGTAGCTCTTGATCCG
GCAAACAAACCACCGCTGGTAGCGGTGGTTTTTTTGTTTGCAAGCAGCAGATTACGCGCAGAAAAAAAGG
ATCTCAAGAAGATCCTTTGATCTTTTCTACGGGGTCTGACGCTCAGTGGAACGAAAACTCACGTTAAGGG
ATTTTGGTCATGAGATTATCAAAAAGGATCTTCACCTAGATCCTTTTAAATTAAAAATGAAGTTTTAAAT
CAATCTAAAGTATATATGAGTAAACTTGGTCTGACAGTTACCAATGCTTAATCAGTGAGGCACCTATCTC
AGCGATCTGTCTATTTCGTTCATCCATAGTTGCCTGACTCCCCGTCGTGTAGATAACTACGATACGGGAG
GGCTTACCATCTGGCCCCAGTGCTGCAATGATACCGCGAGACCCACGCTCACCGGCTCCAGATTTATCAG
CAATAAACCAGCCAGCCGGAAGGGCCGAGCGCAGAAGTGGTCCTGCAACTTTATCCGCCTCCATCCAGTC
TATTAATTGTTGCCGGGAAGCTAGAGTAAGTAGTTCGCCAGTTAATAGTTTGCGCAACGTTGTTGCCATT
GCTACAGGCATCGTGGTGTCACGCTCGTCGTTTGGTATGGCTTCATTCAGCTCCGGTTCCCAACGATCAA
GGCGAGTTACATGATCCCCCATGTTGTGCAAAAAAGCGGTTAGCTCCTTCGGTCCTCCGATCGTTGTCAG
AAGTAAGTTGGCCGCAGTGTTATCACTCATGGTTATGGCAGCACTGCATAATTCTCTTACTGTCATGCCA
TCCGTAAGATGCTTTTCTGTGACTGGTGAGTACTCAACCAAGTCATTCTGAGAATAGTGTATGCGGCGAC
CGAGTTGCTCTTGCCCGGCGTCAATACGGGATAATACCGCGCCACATAGCAGAACTTTAAAAGTGCTCAT
CATTGGAAAACGTTCTTCGGGGCGAAAACTCTCAAGGATCTTACCGCTGTTGAGATCCAGTTCGATGTAA
CCCACTCGTGCACCCAACTGATCTTCAGCATCTTTTACTTTCACCAGCGTTTCTGGGTGAGCAAAAACAG
GAAGGCAAAATGCCGCAAAAAAGGGAATAAGGGCGACACGGAAATGTTGAATACTCATACTCTTCCTTTT
TCAATATTATTGAAGCATTTATCAGGGTTATTGTCTCATGAGCGGATACATATTTGAATGTATTTAGAAA
AATAAACAAATAGGGGTTCCGCGCACATTTCCCCGAAAAGTGCCACCTAAATTGTAAGCGTTAATATTTT
GTTAAAATTCGCGTTAAATTTTTGTTAAATCAGCTCATTTTTTAACCAATAGGCCGAAATCGGCAAAATC
CCTTATAAATCAAAAGAATAGACCGAGATAGGGT
[37 nt withheld, positions 5425-5461]
AAAGAACGTGGACTCCAACGTCAAAGG
[49 nt withheld, positions 5489-5537]
T
[91 nt withheld, positions 5539-5629]
G
[124 nt withheld, positions 5631-5754]
CCCATTCGCCATTCAGGCTGCGCAACTGTTGGGAAGGGCGATCGGTGCGGGCCTCTTCGCTATTACGCCA
GTCGACCGCCAATTCAATATGGCGTATATGGACTCATGCCAATTCAATATGGTGGATCTGGACCTGTGCC
AATTCAATATGGCGTATATGGACTCGTGCCAATTCAATATGGTGGATCTGGACCCCAGCCAATTCAATAT
GGCGGACTTGGCACCATGCCAATTCAATATGGCGGACCTGGCACTGTGCCAACTGGGGAGGGGTCTACTT
GGCACGGTGCCAAGTTTGAGGAGGGGTCTTGGCCCTGTGCCAAGTCCGCCATATTGAATTGGCATGGTGC
CAATAATGGCGGCCATATTGGCTATATGCCAGGATCAATATATAGGCAATATCCAATATGGCCCTATGCC
AATATGGCTATTGGCCAGGTTCAATACTATGTATTGGCCCTATGCCATATAGTATTCCATATATGGGTTT
TCCTATTGACGTAGATAGCCCCTCCCAATGGGCGGTCCCATATACCATATATGGGGCTTCCTAATACCGC
CCATAGCCACTCCCCCATTGACGTCAATGGTCTCTATATATGGTCTTTCCTATTGACGTCATATGGGCGG
TCCTATTGACGTATATGGCGCCTCCCCCATTGACGTCAATTACGGTAAATGGCCCGCCTGGCTCAATGCC
CATTGACGTCAATAGGACCACCCACCATTGACGTCAATGGGATGGCTCATTGCCCATTCATATCCGTTCT
CACGCCCCCTATTGACGTCAATGACGGTAAATGGCCCACTTGGCAGTACATCAATATCTATTAATAGTAA
CTTGGCAAGTACATTACTATTGGAAGTACGCCAGGGTACATTGGCAGTACTCCCATTGACGTCAATGGCG
GTAAATGGCCCGCGATGGCTGCCAAGTACATCCCCATTGACGTCAATGGGGAGGGGCAATGACGCAAATG
GGCGTTCCATTGACGTAAATGGGCGGTAGGCGTGCCTAATGGGAGGTCTATATAAGCAATGCTCGTTTAG
GGAACCGCCATTCTG
Features (pLannotate 1.2.2; 15 found; start..end, strand, type, name):
     25..43      +  promoter       SP6 promoter: promoter for bacteriophage SP6 RNA polymerase
     95..2815    +  CDS            CTNNA1: CTNA1_HUMAN - Experimental evidence at protein level: Swiss-Prot protein existence level 1. Associates with the cytoplasmic domain of a variety of cadherins. The association of catenins to cadherins produces a complex which is linked to the actin filament network, and which seems to be of primary importance for cadherins cell-adhesion properties. Can associate with both E- and N-cadherins. Originally believed to be a stable component of E-cadherin/catenin adhesion complexes and to mediate the linkage of cadherins to the actin cytoskeleton at adherens junctions. In contrast, cortical actin was
   2839..2856    -  promoter       T7 promoter (fragment): promoter for bacteriophage T7 RNA polymerase
   2861..2995    -  polyA_signal   SV40 poly(A) signal: SV40 polyadenylation signal
   3108..3126    -  promoter       T3 promoter: promoter for bacteriophage T3 RNA polymerase
   3171..3187    -  protein_bind   lac operator: The lac repressor binds to the lac operator to inhibit transcription in E. coli. This inhibition can be relieved by adding lactose or isopropyl-β-D-thiogalactopyranoside (IPTG). lac repressor encoded by lacI
   3195..3225    -  promoter       lac promoter: promoter for the E. coli lac operon
   3240..3261    -  protein_bind   CAP binding site: CAP binding activates transcription in the presence of cAMP. E. coli catabolite activator protein
   3274..3366    -  CDS            lacI (fragment): lac repressor; lacI; The lac repressor binds to the lac operator to inhibit transcription in E. coli. This inhibition can be relieved by adding lactose or isopropyl-β-D-thiogalactopyranoside (IPTG).
   3549..4137    -  rep_origin     ori: high-copy-number ColE1/pMB1/pBR322/pUC origin of replication
   4308..5168    -  CDS            AmpR: β-lactamase; bla; confers resistance to ampicillin, carbenicillin, and related antibiotics
   5169..5273    -  promoter       AmpR promoter: bla
   5326..5754    -  rep_origin     f1 ori (sequence partly withheld): f1 bacteriophage origin of replication; arrow indicates direction of (+) strand synthesis
   5759..5825    -  CDS            lacZα (fragment): LacZα fragment of β-galactosidase; lacZ fragment
   5832..6809    +  promoter       CMV IE94 promoter: enhancer/promoter region of simian cytomegalovirus major immediate early transcription unit IE94
