[The description below was written by a language model from this plasmid's Addgene catalogue record and pLannotate feature annotations shown in this document.]
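Description:
pCS2+ Zf ctnna1L344P is a high-copy bacterial plasmid of about 6.8 kb, built on the pCS2+ backbone, a dual-purpose vector used both for expression in vertebrate cells and as a template for in vitro mRNA synthesis. It is propagated in E. coli through a ColE1/pUC-type origin and selected with ampicillin via the β-lactamase gene. An f1 phage origin is also present, along with remnants of the lac promoter/operator, lacI and lacZα regions that are backbone leftovers with no evident role in the payload.

The insert is the roughly 2.7 kb zebrafish ctnna1 (alpha-catenin) coding sequence carrying a leucine-to-proline substitution at residue 344, which the record places in the vinculin binding site. The automated annotation labels this open reading frame by similarity to human CTNNA1, but the catalogue entry gives the species as Danio rerio. No epitope tag or fluorescent reporter is annotated. The coding sequence lies downstream of the simian CMV IE94 enhancer/promoter and then an SP6 promoter, and is followed by an SV40 polyadenylation signal. CMV IE94 can therefore drive transcription directly from transfected or injected DNA, while SP6 polymerase can produce sense mRNA in vitro. T7 (partial) and T3 promoters sit downstream in the reverse orientation.

Alpha-catenin links cadherin adhesion complexes to the actin cytoskeleton. The associated study concerns alpha-catenin mechanoperception in the coordination of cell migration. The construct is thus suited to expressing a vinculin-binding-site mutant of alpha-catenin, although the record does not detail specific experiments.
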