Addgene plasmid #185407: pCS2+ Zf ctnna1L344P
Purpose: Zebrafish ctnna1 bearing a point mutation in the vinculin binding site. For in vitro transcription (SP6) or expression through CMV
Depositing lab: Nicolas David. Depositing organization: CNRS UMR 7645, Laboratoire d'Optique et Biosciences, Ecole Polytechnique. Publication: Guidance by followers ensures long-range coordination of cell migration through alpha-catenin mechanoperception. Boutillon A, Escot S, Elouin A, Jahn D, Gonzalez-Tirado S, Starruss J, Brusch L, David NB. Dev Cell. 2022 May 17. pii: S1534-5807(22)00329-X. doi: 10.1016/j.devcel.2022.05.001. PubMed 35613615.
Backbone
  Vector backbone: pCS2+
  Backbone size w/o insert (bp): 4095
  Total vector size (bp): 6822
  Vector type: Mammalian Expression ; In vitro synthesis of mRNA
Growth in bacteria
  Bacterial resistance: Ampicillin, 100 μg/mL
  Growth temperature: 37°C
  Growth strain: DH5alpha
  Copy number: High Copy
Gene/Insert
  Gene/Insert name: ctnna1 (alt name: alpha-catenin)
  Species: D. rerio (zebrafish)
  Insert size (bp): 2700
  Mutation: changed Leucine 344 to Proline
  Entrez Gene: ctnna1 (a.k.a. ctnna)
Resource information
  A portion of this plasmid was derived from a plasmid made by: Ordered from Twist Bioscience
Terms and licenses: Academic/Nonprofit Terms; Industry Terms: Not Available to Industry
Depositor comments: Please visit https://www.biorxiv.org/content/10.1101/2021.04.26.441407v2 for bioRxiv preprint.
How to cite: pCS2+ Zf ctnna1L344P was a gift from Nicolas David (Addgene plasmid # 185407 ; http://n2t.net/addgene:185407 ; RRID:Addgene_185407)
